>Addgene plasmid #30488 | EGFP-Tubulin.K40R | addgene partial sequence | sequence record 35491 | 30488 with EGFP-C
GAGAGCTGTACAGTCCGGACTCAGATCTCGAGTGCGTGAGTGCATCTCCATCCACGTTGGCCAGGCTGGT
GTCCAGATTGGCAATGCCTGCTGGGAGCTCTACTGCCTGGAACACGGCATCCAGCCCGATGGCCAGATGC
CAAGTGACAGGACCATTGGGGGAGGAGATGACTCCTTCAACACCTTCTTCAGTGAGACGGGCGCTGGCAA
GCACGTGCCCCGGGCTGTGTTTGTAGACTTGGAACCCACAGTCATTGATGAAGTTCGCACTGGCACCTAC
CGCCAGCTCTTCCACCCTGAGCAGCTCATCACAGGCAAGGAAGATGCTGCCAATAACTATGCCCGAGGGC
ACTACACCATTGGCAAGGAGATCATTGACCTTGTGTTGGACCGAATTCGCAAGCTGGCTGACCAGTGCAC
CGGTCTTCAGGGCTTCTTGGTTTTCCACAGCTTTGGTGGGGGAACTGGTTCTGGGTTCACCTCCCTGCTC
ATGGAACGTCTCTCAGTTGATTATGGCAAGAAGTCCAAGCTGGAGTTCTCCATTTACCCAGCACCCCAGG
TTTCCACAGCTGTAGTTGAGCCCTACAACTCCATCCTCACCACCCACACCACCCTGGAGCACTCTGATTG
TGCCTTCATGGTAGACAATGAGGCCATCTATGACATCTGTCGTAGAAACCTCGATATCGAGCGCCCAACC
TACACTAACCTTAACCGCCTTATTAGCCAGATTGTGTCCTCCATCACTGCTTCCCTGAGATTTGATGGAG
CCCTGAATGTTGACCTGACAGAATTCCAGACCAACCTGGTGCCCTACC
