>Addgene plasmid #30488 | EGFP-Tubulin.K40R | addgene partial sequence | sequence record 141402 | BGH-rev 5'-TAGAAGGCACAGTCGAGG-3'
ACTCGTCAAGAAGGCGATAGAAGGCGATGCGCTGCGAATCGGGAGCGGCGATACCGTAAAGCACGAGGAA
GCGGTCAGCCCATTCGCCGCCAAGCTCTTCAGCAATATCACGGGTAGCCAACGCTATGTCCTGATAGCGG
TCCGCCACACCCAGCCGGCCACAGTCGATGAATCCAGAAAAGCGGCCATTTTCCACCATGATATTCGGCA
AGCAGGCATCGCCATGGGTCACGACGAGATCATCGCCGTCGGGCATGCGCGCCTTGAGCCTGGCGAACAG
TTCGGCTGGCGCGAGCCCCTGATGCTCTTCGTCCAGATCATCCTGATCGACAAGACCGGCTTCCATCCGA
GTACGTGCTCGCTCGATGCGATGTTTCGCTTGGTGGTCGAATGGGCAGGTAGCCGGATCAAGCGTATGCA
GCCGCCGCATTGCATCAGCCATGATGGATACTTTCTCGGCAGGAGCAAGGTGAGATGACAGGAGATCCTG
CCCCGGCACTTCGCCCAATAGCAGCCAGTCCCTTCCCGCTTCAGTGACAACGTCGAGCACAGCTGCGCAA
GGAACGCCCGTCGTGGCCAGCCACGATAGCCGCGCTGCCTCGTCCTGCAGTTCATTCAGGGCACCGGACA
GGTCGGTCTTGACAAAAAGAACCGGGCGCCCCTGCGCTGACAGCCGGAACACGGCGGCATCAGAGCAGCC
GATTGTCTGTTGTGCCCAGTCATAGCCGAATAGCCTCTCCACCCAAGCGGCCGGAGAACCTGCGTGCAAT
CCATCTTGTTCAATGGCCGATCCCATATTGGCTGCAGGAATTATCCCGGGTTGTGGCAAGCTTATCATCG
TGTTTTTCAAAGGAAAACCACGTCCCCGTGGTTCGGGGGGCCTAGACGTTTTTTTAACCTCGACTAAACA
CATGTAAAGCATGTGCACCGAGGC
