[The description below was written by a language model from this plasmid's Addgene catalogue record.]
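Description:
EGFP-Tubulin.K40R is a mammalian expression plasmid built on the pcDNA3.1(+) backbone and carrying human α-tubulin (TUBA1B, also known as K-ALPHA-1) fused at its N terminus to EGFP. The EGFP-tubulin cassette was subcloned from an earlier pIRESneo-based EGFP-α-tubulin plasmid and sits between the NheI and BamHI sites of the polylinker, both of which are retained. It is maintained in E. coli as a high-copy plasmid under ampicillin selection. No feature table accompanies the record, so the regulatory elements are not listed explicitly. The standard pcDNA3.1(+) backbone drives inserts from the CMV immediate-early promoter, terminates them with the bovine growth hormone polyadenylation signal (consistent with the BGH reverse sequencing primer listed), and carries a neomycin resistance cassette for selection in mammalian cells.

The defining feature is the K40R substitution, which replaces lysine 40 with arginine. Lys40 is the principal acetylation site on α-tubulin, and arginine preserves the positive charge but cannot be acetylated, so the record describes the product as an acetylation-resistant tubulin mutant. The EGFP tag allows the fusion protein to be followed by fluorescence microscopy in transfected cells or detected through the tag. The associated study concerns the microtubule-associated deacetylase HDAC6 and its regulation of EGFR endocytic trafficking and degradation. In that context, the construct serves to test whether effects attributed to HDAC6 activity depend on the acetylation state of tubulin, typically by comparison with a wild-type EGFP-tubulin counterpart.
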