Addgene plasmid #30488: EGFP-Tubulin.K40R
Depositing lab: Tso-Pang Yao. Depositing organization: Duke University. Publication: The microtubule-associated histone deacetylase 6 (HDAC6) regulates epidermal growth factor receptor (EGFR) endocytic trafficking and degradation. Gao YS, Hubbert CC, Yao TP. J Biol Chem. 2010 Apr 9. 285(15):11219-26. 10.1074/jbc.M109.042754 PubMed 20133936.
Backbone
  Vector backbone: pcDNA3.1(+)
  Backbone manufacturer: Invitrogen
  Backbone size w/o insert (bp): 5428
  Vector type: Mammalian Expression
Growth in bacteria
  Bacterial resistance: Ampicillin, 100 μg/mL
  Growth temperature: 37°C
  Growth strain: DH5alpha
  Copy number: High Copy
Gene/Insert
  Gene/Insert name: α-tubulin (alt names: TUBA1B; K-ALPHA-1)
  Species: H. sapiens (human)
  Mutation: K40R (Lys40Arg) Acetylation-resistant tubulin mutant
  Entrez Gene: TUBA1B (a.k.a. K-ALPHA-1)
  Tag / fusion protein: EGFP (N terminal on insert)
  Cloning method: Restriction Enzyme; 5′ cloning site NheI (not destroyed); 3′ cloning site BamHI (not destroyed)
  Sequencing primers: 5′ EGFP-C; 3′ BGH-Rev
Terms and licenses: Academic/Nonprofit Terms; Industry Terms: Not Available to Industry
Depositor comments: EGFP-tubulin was cloned out from Addgene plasmid #12298: pIRESneo-EGFP-α tubulin 1β (Patricia Wadsworth).
How to cite: EGFP-Tubulin.K40R was a gift from Tso-Pang Yao (Addgene plasmid # 30488)
